Addgene plasmid #152120: pGBW-m4134242
Purpose: Mammalian expression plasmid for SARS-CoV-2 RNA-dependent RNA polymerase
Depositing lab: Ginkgo Bioworks & Benjie Chen. Depositing organization: Ginkgo Bioworks.
Backbone
  Vector backbone: pTwist_CMV_Hygro_6
  Backbone size w/o insert (bp): 6525
  Vector type: Mammalian Expression
  Selectable markers: Hygromycin
Growth in bacteria
  Bacterial resistance: Ampicillin, 100 μg/mL
  Growth temperature: 37°C
  Growth strain: DH5alpha
  Copy number: High Copy
Gene/Insert
  Gene/Insert name: SARS-CoV-2 RNA-dependent RNA polymerase
  Species: Severe acute respiratory syndrome coronavirus 2
  Insert size (bp): 2795
  Mutation: wt
  Entrez Gene: ORF1ab (a.k.a. GU280_gp01)
  Promoter: CMV
  Tag / fusion protein: Cleavable TEV;TRX (C terminal on backbone)
  Cloning method: Unknown
Resource information
  A portion of this plasmid was derived from a plasmid made by: GinkgoBioworks
Depositor comments: NCBI reference sequence: YP_009725307.1
How to cite: pGBW-m4134242 was a gift from Ginkgo Bioworks & Benjie Chen (Addgene plasmid # 152120 ; http://n2t.net/addgene:152120 ; RRID:Addgene_152120)
