[The description below was written by a language model from this plasmid's Addgene catalogue record and pLannotate feature annotations shown in this document.]
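Description:
pGBW-m4134242 is a mammalian expression plasmid built on the pTwist_CMV_Hygro_6 backbone and carrying the wild-type SARS-CoV-2 RNA-dependent RNA polymerase, a mature product of the viral ORF1ab polyprotein. In bacteria it is maintained at high copy through a ColE1/pUC-type origin and selected with ampicillin via a full-length β-lactamase gene. For selection in mammalian cells, a separate cassette places a hygromycin B phosphotransferase gene under the human ubiquitin C promoter, followed by a synthetic polyadenylation signal.

The polymerase coding sequence of about 2.8 kb is driven by the CMV immediate-early enhancer and promoter. In the annotated 9.7 kb sequence it spans the numbering origin and is recognised as a fragment of the replicase polyprotein 1ab; the functional text attached to that match is generic to the polyprotein entry rather than specific to the polymerase. Directly downstream lies E. coli thioredoxin (trxA) followed by a 6xHis tag. This agrees with the catalogue's C-terminal, backbone-encoded, TEV-cleavable TRX fusion, although the TEV site itself is not annotated and the His tag is not listed in the catalogue fields. Thioredoxin is commonly used to aid solubility, the His tag allows metal-affinity purification, and the protease site lets the fusion partner be removed. An SV40 polyadenylation signal sits after the tag.

The expression unit is flanked by β-globin insulator elements and by T7 and rrnG transcription terminators, which help isolate it from neighbouring transcription. The construct suits transient or hygromycin-selected stable production of tagged viral polymerase in mammalian cells. The record does not name specific downstream applications.
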