Features (pLannotate 1.2.2; 21 found; start..end, strand, type, name):
   2825..3151    +  CDS            trxA: THIO_ECO57 - Experimental evidence at protein level: Swiss-Prot protein existence level 1. Participates in various redox reactions through the reversible oxidation of its active center dithiol to a disulfide and catalyzes dithiol-disulfide exchange reactions. From Escherichia coli O157:H7.
   3173..3190    +  CDS            6xHis: 6xHis affinity tag
   3283..3404    -  polyA_signal   SV40 poly(A) signal: SV40 polyadenylation signal
   3427..3496    -  CDS            large T antigen (fragment): large T antigen from SV40 (simian virus 40)
   3519..3565    +  terminator     T7 terminator: transcription terminator for bacteriophage T7 RNA polymerase
   3595..3731    +  terminator     rrnG terminator: transcription terminator from the E. coli ribosomal RNA rrnG operon (Albrechtsen et al., 1991)
   3776..3847    +  misc_feature   3' β-globin insulator: insulator downstream of the human β-globin locus (Farrell et al., 2002)
   4073..4661    -  rep_origin     ori: high-copy-number ColE1/pMB1/pBR322/pUC origin of replication
   4833..4897    -  CDS            bla(M) (fragment): β-lactamase lacking the signal sequence; bla(M); allows cytosolic expression of β-lactamase
   5161..6370    +  promoter       UbC promoter: human ubiquitin C promoter
   6380..7401    +  CDS            HygR (fragment): hygromycin B phosphotransferase confers resistance to hygromycin
   7429..7477    +  polyA_signal   poly(A) signal: synthetic polyadenylation signal
   7743..8603    +  CDS            AmpR: β-lactamase; bla; confers resistance to ampicillin, carbenicillin, and related antibiotics
   8616..8752    +  terminator     rrnG terminator: transcription terminator from the E. coli ribosomal RNA rrnG operon (Albrechtsen et al., 1991)
   8897..8968    +  misc_feature   5' β-globin insulator: insulator upstream of the human β-globin locus (Farrell et al., 2002)
   8973..9019    -  terminator     T7 terminator: transcription terminator for bacteriophage T7 RNA polymerase
   9037..9085    -  polyA_signal   poly(A) signal: synthetic polyadenylation signal
   9166..9469    +  enhancer       CMV enhancer: human cytomegalovirus immediate early enhancer
   9542..9559    -  promoter       CMV promoter (fragment): human cytomegalovirus (CMV) immediate early promoter
   9622..9673    +  promoter       CMVd2 promoter: truncated human cytomegalovirus (CMV) immediate early promoter that yields moderately reduced expression relative to the full-length promoter
   9643..2803    +  CDS            rep (fragment) (across the origin): R1AB_SARS2 - Experimental evidence at protein level: Swiss-Prot protein existence level 1. [2'-O-methyltransferase]: Methyltransferase that mediates mRNA cap 2'-O-ribose methylation to the 5'-cap structure of viral mRNAs. N7-methyl guanosine cap is a prerequisite for binding of nsp16. Therefore plays an essential role in viral mRNAs cap methylation which is essential to evade immune system. From Severe acute respiratory syndrome coronavirus 2 (2019-nCoV) (SARS-CoV-2).
>Addgene plasmid #152120 | pGBW-m4134242 | depositor full sequence | sequence record 295132 | Full Sequence
CACCATGTCTGCCGACGCACAGTCGTTCCTGAATAGAGTTTGTGGTGTATCCGCGGCCCGGCTAACTCCA
TGCGGAACCGGGACGAGCACAGATGTGGTGTACCGAGCTTTTGATATCTATAACGACAAAGTCGCTGGCT
TCGCCAAGTTTCTTAAGACCAACTGTTGCAGGTTCCAAGAGAAAGACGAAGATGATAATCTCATAGACTC
ATACTTTGTGGTTAAGCGTCACACTTTTAGTAATTATCAGCATGAGGAAACAATTTATAACTTGCTGAAG
GACTGCCCTGCCGTAGCAAAACACGACTTCTTTAAATTCCGCATCGATGGCGATATGGTCCCGCATATTA
GCAGACAGCGGTTAACCAAGTACACTATGGCAGACCTGGTGTACGCCCTGCGACACTTCGACGAGGGAAA
CTGTGACACGTTAAAAGAAATCCTCGTGACTTATAATTGTTGCGATGACGATTATTTCAACAAGAAAGAT
TGGTACGATTTTGTCGAGAATCCCGATATACTCAGAGTGTACGCTAACCTGGGGGAAAGGGTTCGCCAGG
CACTATTGAAGACAGTCCAATTTTGCGACGCGATGCGGAATGCCGGCATTGTGGGTGTCCTGACACTTGA
TAACCAGGACCTGAATGGCAACTGGTATGACTTTGGAGATTTCATTCAGACCACGCCCGGGTCCGGAGTA
CCTGTCGTTGACTCTTACTACTCACTTCTGATGCCAATCCTAACCTTAACCCGAGCTCTCACAGCTGAGA
GTCACGTGGACACCGACCTCACAAAACCGTATATCAAGTGGGATTTGCTGAAGTACGATTTCACGGAAGA
GAGGTTAAAGCTCTTTGATCGTTATTTCAAATACTGGGACCAGACTTATCATCCCAACTGTGTGAATTGT
CTGGACGACAGATGCATACTTCATTGTGCCAATTTCAATGTACTGTTTAGCACAGTGTTCCCACCAACTT
CGTTTGGTCCTCTAGTGCGCAAAATCTTTGTGGATGGGGTGCCCTTCGTTGTTTCCACAGGCTATCACTT
TCGTGAGCTCGGCGTAGTTCACAACCAAGATGTCAACCTGCATTCTTCCAGGTTAAGTTTTAAGGAACTT
CTGGTGTATGCCGCAGACCCTGCGATGCACGCTGCAAGCGGTAATTTGTTGCTGGATAAGCGGACCACGT
GCTTCAGCGTGGCGGCTTTAACAAATAACGTTGCCTTCCAAACCGTCAAGCCTGGCAACTTCAATAAAGA
TTTCTACGATTTCGCCGTCAGTAAAGGGTTTTTTAAGGAGGGATCAAGCGTAGAATTGAAACATTTTTTC
TTTGCTCAGGACGGTAATGCCGCTATCTCGGACTACGACTACTACCGGTATAACCTACCAACTATGTGCG
ACATTCGGCAGCTGTTGTTCGTGGTGGAGGTCGTTGATAAATACTTTGATTGCTACGATGGCGGATGCAT
TAACGCCAATCAAGTCATCGTGAACAATCTGGACAAGAGCGCCGGCTTCCCCTTTAACAAATGGGGAAAG
GCAAGGCTATATTATGACTCTATGTCCTATGAGGATCAGGACGCTCTCTTCGCGTATACCAAGCGCAACG
TTATCCCCACAATTACCCAGATGAACCTCAAATATGCAATCAGCGCAAAGAACAGAGCGAGGACAGTTGC
TGGGGTGAGTATATGTTCGACAATGACTAACAGGCAGTTTCACCAGAAGCTGTTGAAATCTATTGCCGCT
ACACGAGGGGCTACCGTCGTGATTGGCACCTCCAAATTCTACGGAGGGTGGCATAATATGTTAAAAACTG
TGTACTCCGACGTGGAAAACCCTCACCTGATGGGTTGGGATTATCCTAAGTGCGACCGGGCGATGCCAAA
CATGCTGAGAATTATGGCGTCATTAGTCCTGGCGCGAAAGCACACCACGTGCTGTAGTCTGTCACATCGC
TTTTACAGATTGGCTAATGAATGCGCCCAAGTGCTTAGCGAGATGGTGATGTGTGGGGGTTCACTTTACG
TGAAGCCCGGAGGAACGTCCTCAGGCGACGCCACAACTGCCTACGCAAATTCAGTATTCAACATATGTCA
GGCCGTTACAGCAAACGTGAATGCTCTGCTGTCTACTGATGGGAACAAGATCGCCGATAAGTACGTCCGG
AACCTGCAACACAGGCTGTACGAGTGTCTGTATCGTAATCGAGATGTAGACACCGACTTCGTGAACGAAT
TTTACGCATACTTACGGAAACATTTCTCCATGATGATCCTCTCCGACGATGCAGTTGTGTGCTTTAATTC
AACTTACGCCTCTCAGGGCTTGGTGGCCAGTATCAAAAATTTTAAGTCGGTTCTTTATTATCAGAATAAC
GTGTTTATGAGCGAGGCTAAGTGTTGGACCGAGACTGATCTGACCAAAGGCCCGCACGAGTTCTGTTCCC
AGCACACCATGCTGGTCAAGCAGGGTGATGACTATGTCTATTTACCATACCCAGATCCGAGTAGGATCTT
GGGAGCCGGTTGTTTTGTGGATGACATTGTGAAGACTGACGGTACACTCATGATTGAGCGCTTCGTCAGT
TTGGCAATCGACGCTTACCCCCTTACCAAACATCCAAATCAGGAATATGCGGATGTGTTTCACCTGTACC
TTCAATACATAAGGAAACTTCATGATGAACTAACTGGACATATGCTCGACATGTATTCTGTAATGCTTAC
AAATGACAATACCTCACGGTACTGGGAACCGGAGTTTTATGAAGCCATGTACACCCCACATACTGTCCTG
CAAGAAAACCTTTACTTTCAGTCGATGAGTGACAAAATCATTCATCTAACCGATGACTCCTTTGATACAG
ACGTGTTGAAGGCCGATGGTGCGATACTGGTAGATTTCTGGGCTGAATGGTGTGGCCCGTGCAAGATGAT
CGCACCCATTCTGGACGAGATCGCCGACGAGTATCAAGGAAAATTAACTGTCGCTAAGCTTAATATAGAT
CAGAACCCAGGGACGGCACCTAAATACGGCATCAGGGGAATACCTACCCTCCTGCTCTTTAAGAATGGGG
AAGTTGCCGCGACAAAAGTGGGAGCCCTGTCTAAGGGCCAGCTAAAAGAGTTCTTGGACGCTAACCTGGC
AGGTTCAGGCTCGGGGCACATGCACCATCACCATCACCATAGCAGCGGGCTCGTGCCACGCGGCTAAGGA
TCCGCAGGCCTCTGCTAGCTTGACTGACTGAGATACAGCGTACCTTCAGCTCACAGACATGATAAGATAC
ATTGATGAGTTTGGACAAACCACAACTAGAATGCAGTGAAAAAAATGCTTTATTTGTGAAATTTGTGATG
CTATTGCTTTATTTGTAACCATTATAAGCTGCAATAAACAAGTTAACAACAACAATTGCATTCATTTTAT
GTTTCAGGTTCAGGGGGAGGTGTGGGAGGTTTTTTAAAGCAAGTAAAACCTCTACAAATGTGGTATTGGC
CCATCTCTATCGGTATCGTAGCATAACCCCTTGGGGCCTCTAAACGGGTCTTGAGGGGTTTTTTGTGCCC
CTCGGGCCGGATTGCTATCTACCGGCATTGGCGCAGAAAAAAATGCCTGATGCGACGCTGCGCGTCTTAT
ACTCCCACATATGCCAGATTCAGCAACGGATACGGCTTCCCCAACTTGCCCACTTCCATACGTGTCCTCC
TTACCAGAAATTTATCCTTAAGGTCGTCAGCTATCCTGCAGGCGATCTCTCGATTTCGATCAAGACATTC
CTTTAATGGTCTTTTCTGGACACCACTAGGGGTCAGAAGTAGTTCATCAAACTTTCTTCCCTCCCTAATC
TCATTGGTTACCTTGGGCTATCGAAACTTAATTAACCAGTCAAGTCAGCTACTTGGCGAGATCGACTTGT
CTGGGTTTCGACTACGCTCAGAATTGCGTCAGTCAAGTTCGATCTGGTCCTTGCTATTGCACCCGTTCTC
CGATTACGAGTTTCATTTAAATCATGTGAGCAAAAGGCCAGCAAAAGGCCAGGAACCGTAAAAAGGCCGC
GTTGCTGGCGTTTTTCCATAGGCTCCGCCCCCCTGACGAGCATCACAAAAATCGACGCTCAAGTCAGAGG
TGGCGAAACCCGACAGGACTATAAAGATACCAGGCGTTTCCCCCTGGAAGCTCCCTCGTGCGCTCTCCTG
TTCCGACCCTGCCGCTTACCGGATACCTGTCCGCCTTTCTCCCTTCGGGAAGCGTGGCGCTTTCTCATAG
CTCACGCTGTAGGTATCTCAGTTCGGTGTAGGTCGTTCGCTCCAAGCTGGGCTGTGTGCACGAACCCCCC
GTTCAGCCCGACCGCTGCGCCTTATCCGGTAACTATCGTCTTGAGTCCAACCCGGTAAGACACGACTTAT
CGCCACTGGCAGCAGCCACTGGTAACAGGATTAGCAGAGCGAGGTATGTAGGCGGTGCTACAGAGTTCTT
GAAGTGGTGGCCTAACTACGGCTACACTAGAAGAACAGTATTTGGTATCTGCGCTCTGCTGAAGCCAGTT
ACCTTCGGAAAAAGAGTTGGTAGCTCTTGATCCGGCAAACAAACCACCGCTGGTAGCGGTGGTTTTTTTG
TTTGCAAGCAGCAGATTACGCGCAGAAAAAAAGGATCTCAAGAAGATCCTTTGATCTTTTCTACGGGGTC
TGACGCTCAGTGGAACGAAAACTCACGTTAAGGGATTTTGGTCATGAGATTATCAAAAAGGATCTTCACC
TAGATCCTTTTAAATTAAAAATGAAGTTTTAAATCAATCTAAAGTATATATGAGTAAACTTGGTCTGACA
GTTACCAATGCTTAATCAGTGAGGCACCTATCTCAGCGATCTGTCTATTTCGTTCATCCATAGTTGCATT
TAAATTTCCGAACTCTCCAAGGCCCTCGTCGGAAAATCTTCAAACCTTTCGTCCGATCCATCTTGCAGGC
TACCTCTCGAACGAACTATCGCAAGTCTCTTGGCCGGCCTTGCGCCTTGGCTATTGCTTGGCAGCGCCTA
TCGCCAGGTATTACTCCAATCCCGAATATCCGAGATCGGGATCACCCGAGAGAAGTTCAACCTACATCCT
CAATCCCGATCTATCCGAGATCCGAGGAATATCGAAATCGGGGCGCGCCTGGCCTCCGCGCCGGGTTTTG
GCGCCTCCCGCGGGCGCCCCCCTCGTCACGGCGAGCGCTGCCACGTCAGACGAAGGGCGCAGGAGCGTCC
TGATCCTTCCGCCCGGACGCTCAGGACAGCGGCCCGCTGCTCATAAGACTCGGCCTTAGAACCCCAGTAT
CAGCAGAAGGACATTTTAGGACGGGACTTGGGTGACTCTAGGGCACTGGTTTTCTTTCCAGAGAGCGGAA
CAGGCGAGGAAAAGTAGTCCCTTCTCGGCGATTCTGCGGAGGGATCTCCGTGGGGCGGTGAACGCCGATG
ATTATATAAGGACGCGCCGGGTGTGGCACAGCTAGTTCCGTCGCAGCCGGGATTTGGGTCGCGGTTCTTG
TTTGTGGATCGCTGTGATCGTCACTTGGTGAGTAGCGGGCTGCTGGGCTGGCCGGGGCTTTCGTGGCCGC
CGGGCCGCTCGGTGGGACGGAAGCGTGTGGAGAGACCGCCAAGGGCTGTAGTCTGGGTCCGCGAGCAAGG
TTGCCCTGAACTGGGGGTTGGGGGGAGCGCAGCAAAATGGCGGCTGTTCCCGAGTCTTGAATGGAAGACG
CTTGTGAGGCGGGCTGTGAGGTCGTTGAAACAAGGTGGGGGGCATGGTGGGCGGCAAGAACCCAAGGTCT
TGAGCCCTTCGCTAATGCGGGAAAGCTCTTATTCGGGTGAGATGGGCTGGGCACCATCTGGGGACCCTGA
CGTGAAGTTTGTCACTGACTGGAGAACTCGGTTTGTCGTCTGTTGCGGGGGCGGCAGTTATGGCGGTGCC
GTTGGGCAGTGCACCCGTACCTTTGGGAGCGCGCGCCCTCGTCGTGTCGTGACGTCACCCGTTCTGTTGG
CTTATAATGCAGGGTGGGGCCACCTGCCGGTAGGTGTGCGGTAGGCTTTTCTCCGTCGCAGGACGCAGGG
TTCGGGCCTAGGGTAGGCTCTCCTGAATCGACAGGCGCCGGACCTCTGGTGAGGGGAGGGATAAGTGAGG
CGTCAGTTTCTTTGGTCGGTTTTATGTACCTATCTTCTTAAGTAGCTGAAGCTCCGGTTTTGAACTATGC
GCTCGGGGTTGGCGAGTGTGTTTTGTGAAGTTTTTTAGGCACCTTTTGAAATGTAATCATTTGGGTCAAT
ATGTAATTTTCAGTGTTAGACTTGTAAATTGTCCGCTAAATTCTGGCCGTTTTTGGCTTTTTTGTTAGAC
AACATGGGTAAAAAGCCTGAACTCACCGCGACGTCTGTCGAGAAGTTTCTGATCGAAAAGTTCGACAGCG
TCTCCGACCTGATGCAGCTCTCGGAGGGCGAAGAATCTCGTGCTTTCAGCTTCGATGTAGGAGGGCGTGG
ATATGTCCTGCGGGTAAATAGCTGCGCCGATGGTTTCTACAAAGATCGTTATGTTTATCGGCACTTTGCA
TCCGCCGCGCTCCCGATTCCGGAAGTGCTTGACATTGGGGAGTTCAGCGAGAGCCTGACCTATTGCATCT
CCCGCCGTGCACAGGGTGTCACGTTGCAAGACCTGCCTGAAACCGAACTGCCCGCTGTTCTGCAGCCGGT
CGCGGAGGCAATGGATGCCATCGCTGCCGCCGATCTTAGCCAGACGAGCGGGTTCGGCCCATTCGGACCG
CAAGGAATCGGTCAATACACTACATGGCGTGATTTCATATGCGCGATTGCTGATCCCCATGTGTATCACT
GGCAAACTGTGATGGACGACACCGTCAGTGCGTCCGTCGCGCAGGCTCTCGATGAGCTGATGCTTTGGGC
CGAGGACTGCCCCGAAGTCCGGCACCTCGTGCACGCGGATTTCGGCTCCAACAATGTCCTGACGGACAAT
GGCCGCATAACAGCGGTCATTGACTGGAGCGAGGCGATGTTCGGGGATTCCCAATACGAGGTCGCCAACA
TCTTCTTCTGGAGGCCGTGGTTGGCTTGTATGGAGCAGCAGACGCGCTACTTCGAGCGGAGGCATCCGGA
GCTTGCAGGATCGCCCCGGCTCCGGGCGTATATGCTCCGCATTGGTCTTGACCAACTCTATCAGAGCTTG
GTTGACGGCAATTTCGATGATGCAGCTTGGGCGCAGGGTCGATGCGACGCAATCGTCCGATCCGGAGCCG
GGACTGTCGGGCGTACACAAATCGCCCGCAGAAGCGCCGCCGTCTGGACCGATGGCTGTGTAGAAGTACT
CGCCGATAGTGGAAACCGACGCCCCAGCACTCGTCCGAGGGCAAAGGAATAAGCTAGTATGTAAGCCTAG
TCTTAGATAATAAAATCGCTATCCATCGAAGATGGATGTGTGTTGGTTTTTTGTGTGTGTAACGCTAGGC
GCGCCTGGTGTACCGAGAACGATCCTCTCAGTGCGAGTCTCGACGATCCATATCGTTGCTTGGCAGTCAG
CCAGTCGGAATCCAGCTTGGGACCCAGGAAGTCCAATCGTCAGATATTGTACTCAAGCCTGGTCACGGCA
GCGTACCGATCTGTTTAAACCTAGATATTGATAGTCTGATCGGTCAACGTATAATCGAGTCCTAGCTTTT
GCAAACATCTATCAAGAGACAGGATCAGCAGGAGGCTTTCGCATGAGTATTCAACATTTCCGTGTCGCCC
TTATTCCCTTTTTTGCGGCATTTTGCCTTCCTGTTTTTGCTCACCCAGAAACGCTGGTGAAAGTAAAAGA
TGCTGAAGATCAGTTGGGTGCGCGAGTGGGTTACATCGAACTGGATCTCAACAGCGGTAAGATCCTTGAG
AGTTTTCGCCCCGAAGAACGCTTTCCAATGATGAGCACTTTTAAAGTTCTGCTATGTGGCGCGGTATTAT
CCCGTATTGACGCCGGGCAAGAGCAACTCGGTCGCCGCATACACTATTCTCAGAATGACTTGGTTGAGTA
TTCACCAGTCACAGAAAAGCATCTTACGGATGGCATGACAGTAAGAGAATTATGCAGTGCTGCCATAACC
ATGAGTGATAACACTGCGGCCAACTTACTTCTGACAACGATTGGAGGACCGAAGGAGCTAACCGCTTTTT
TGCACAACATGGGGGATCATGTAACTCGCCTTGATCGTTGGGAACCGGAGCTGAATGAAGCCATACCAAA
CGACGAGCGTGACACCACGATGCCTGTAGCAATGGCAACAACCTTGCGTAAACTATTAACTGGCGAACTA
CTTACTCTAGCTTCCCGGCAACAGTTGATAGACTGGATGGAGGCGGATAAAGTTGCAGGACCACTTCTGC
GCTCGGCCCTTCCGGCTGGCTGGTTTATTGCTGATAAATCTGGAGCCGGTGAGCGTGGGTCTCGCGGTAT
CATTGCAGCACTGGGGCCAGATGGTAAGCCCTCCCGTATCGTAGTTATCTACACGACGGGGAGTCAGGCA
ACTATGGATGAACGAAATAGACAGATCGCTGAGATAGGTGCCTCACTGATTAAGCATTGGTAACCGATTC
TAGGTGCATTGGCGCAGAAAAAAATGCCTGATGCGACGCTGCGCGTCTTATACTCCCACATATGCCAGAT
TCAGCAACGGATACGGCTTCCCCAACTTGCCCACTTCCATACGTGTCCTCCTTACCAGAAATTTATCCTT
AAGATCGTTTAAACTCGACTCTGGCTCTATCGAATCTCCGTCGTTTCGAGCTTACGCGAACAGCCGTGGC
GCTCATTTGCTCGTCGGGCATCGAATCTCGTCAGCTATCGTCAGCTTACCTTTTTGGCAGCGATCGCGGC
TCCCGACATCTTGGACCATTAGCTCCACAGGTATCTTCTTCCCTCTAGTGGTCATAACAGCAGCTTCAGC
TACCTCTCAATTCAAAAAACCCCTCAAGACCCGTTTAGAGGCCCCAAGGGGTTATGCTATCAATCGTTGC
GTTACACACACAAAAAACCAACACACATCCATCTTCGATGGATAGCGATTTTATTATCTAACTGCTGATC
GAGTGTAGCCAGATCTAGTAATCAATTACGGGGTCATTAGTTCATAGCCCATATATGGAGTTCCGCGTTA
CATAACTTACGGTAAATGGCCCGCCTGGCTGACCGCCCAACGACCCCCGCCCATTGACGTCAATAATGAC
GTATGTTCCCATAGTAACGCCAATAGGGACTTTCCATTGACGTCAATGGGTGGAGTATTTACGGTAAACT
GCCCACTTGGCAGTACATCAAGTGTATCATATGCCAAGTACGCCCCCTATTGACGTCAATGACGGTAAAT
GGCCCGCCTGGCATTATGCCCAGTACATGACCTTATGGGACTTTCCTACTTGGCAGTACATCTACGTATT
AGTCATCGCTATTACCATGCTGATGCGGTTTTGGCAGTACATCAATGGGCGTGGATAGCGGTTTGACTCA
CGGGGATTTCCAAGTCTCCACCCCATTGACGTCAATGGGAGTTTGTTTTGGCACCAAAATCAACGGGACT
TTCCAAAATGTCGTAACAACTCCGCCCCATTGACGCAAATGGGCGGTAGGCGTGTACGGTGGGAGGTCTA
TATAAGCAGAGCTGGTTTAGTGAACCGTCAGATCAGATCTTTGTCGATCCTACCATCCACTCGACACACC
CGCCAGCGGCCGC
